>Addgene plasmid #20161 | pGADCg | addgene full sequence | sequence record 444939 | Addgene NGS Result
TGCATGCCTGCAGGTCGAGATCCGGGATCGAAGAAATGATGGTAAATGAAATAGGAAATCAAGGAGCATG
AAGGCAAAAGACAAATATAAGGGTCGAACGAAAAATAAAGTGAAAAGTGTTGATATGATGTATTTGGCTT
TGCGGCGCCGAAAAAACGAGTTTACGCAATTGCACAATCATGCTGACTCTGTGGCGGACCCGCGCTCTTG
CCGGCCCGGCGATAACGCTGGGCGTGAGGCTGTGCCCGGCGGAGTTTTTTGCGCCTGCATTTTCCAAGGT
TTACCCTGCGCTAAGGGGCGAGATTGGAGAAGCAATAAGAATGCCGGTTGGGGTTGCGATGATGACGACC
ACGACAACTGGTGTCATTATTTAAGTTGCCGAAAGAACCTGAGTGCATTTGCAACATGAGTATACTAGAA
GAATGAGCCAAGACTTGCGAGACGCGAGTTTGCCGGTGGTGCGAACAATAGAGCGACCATGACCTTGAAG
GTGAGACGCGCATAACCGCTAGAGTACTTTGAAGAGGAAACAGCAATAGGGTTGCTACCAGTATAAATAG
ACAGGTACATACAACACTGGAAATGGTTGTCTGTTTGAGTACGCTTTCAATTCATTTGGGTGTGCACTTT
ATTATGTTACAATATGGAAGGGAACTTTACACTTCTCCTATGCACATATATTAATTAAAGTCCAATGCTA
GTAGAGAAGGGGGGTAACACCCCTCCGCGCTCTTTTCCGATTTTTTTCTAAACCGTGGAATATTTCGGAT
ATCCTTTTGTTGTTTCCGGGTGTACAATATGGACTTCCTCTTTTCTGGCAACCAAACCCATACATCGGGA
TTCCTATAATACCTTCGTTGGTCTCCCTAACATGTAGGTGGCGGAGGGGAGATATACAATAGAACAGATA
CCAGACAAGACATAATGGGCTAAACAAGACTACACCAATTACACTGCCTCATTGATGGTGGTACATAACG
AACTAATACTGTAGCCCTAGACTTGATAGCCATCATCATATCGAAGTTTCACTACCCTTTTTCCATTTGC
CATCTATTGAAGTAATAATAGGCGCATGCAACTTCTTTTCTTTTTTTTTCTTTTCTCTCTCCCCCGTTGT
TGTCTCACCATATCCGCAATGACAAAAAAATGATGGAAGACACTAAAGGAAAAAATTAACGACAAAGACA
GCACCAACAGATGTCGTTGTTCCAGAGCTGATGAGGGGTATCTCGAAGCACACGAAACTTTTTCCTTCCT
TCATTCACGCACACTACTCTCTAATGAGCAACGGTATACGGCCTTCCTTCCAGTTACTTGAATTTGAAAT
AAAAAAAAGTTTGCTGTCTTGCTATCAAGTATAAATAGACCTGCAATTATTAATCTTTTGTTTCCTCGTC
ATTGTTCTCGTTCCCTTTCTTCCTTGTTTCTTTTTCTGCACAATATTTCAAGCTATACCAAGCATACAAT
CAACTCCAAGCTTTGCAAAGATGGATAAAGCGGAATTAATTCCCGAGCCTCCAAAAAAGAAGAGAAAGGT
CGAATTGGGTACCGCATCAACAAGTTTGTACAAAAAAGCTGAACGAGAAACGTAAAATGATATAAATATC
AATATATTAAATTAGATTTTGCATAAAAAACAGACTACATAATACTGTAAAACACAACATATCCAGTCAC
TATGGCGGCCGCATTAGGCACCCCAGGCTTTACACTTTATGCTTCCGGCTCGTATAATGTGTGGATTTTG
AGTTAGGATCCGTCGAGATTTTCAGGAGCTAAGGAAGCTAAAATGGAGAAAAAAATCACTGGATATACCA
CCGTTGATATATCCCAATGGCATCGTAAAGAACATTTTGAGGCATTTCAGTCAGTTGCTCAATGTACCTA
TAACCAGACCGTTCAGCTGGATATTACGGCCTTTTTAAAGACCGTAAAGAAAAATAAGCACAAGTTTTAT
CCGGCCTTTATTCACATTCTTGCCCGCCTGATGAATGCTCATCCGGAATTCCGTATGGCAATGAAAGACG
GTGAGCTGGTGATATGGGATAGTGTTCACCCTTGTTACACCGTTTTCCATGAGCAAACTGAAACGTTTTC
ATCGCTCTGGAGTGAATACCACGACGATTTCCGGCAGTTTCTACACATATATTCGCAAGATGTGGCGTGT
TACGGTGAAAACCTGGCCTATTTCCCTAAAGGGTTTATTGAGAATATGTTTTTCGTCTCAGCCAATCCCT
GGGTGAGTTTCACCAGTTTTGATTTAAACGTGGCCAATATGGACAACTTCTTCGCCCCCGTTTTCACCAT
GGGCAAATATTATACGCAAGGCGACAAGGTGCTGATGCCGCTGGCGATTCAGGTTCATCATGCCGTTTGT
GATGGCTTCCATGTCGGCAGAATGCTTAATGAATTACAACAGTACTGCGATGAGTGGCAGGGCGGGGCGT
AAAGATCTGGATCCGGCTTACTAAAAGCCAGATAACAGTATGCGTATTTGCGCGCTGATTTTTGCGGTAT
AAGAATATATACTGATATGTATACCCGAAGTATGTCAAAAAGAGGTATGCTATGAAGCAGCGTATTACAG
TGACAGTTGACAGCGACAGCTATCAGTTGCTCAAGGCATATATGATGTCAATATCTCCGGTCTGGTAAGC
ACAACCATGCAGAATGAAGCCCGTCGTCTGCGTGCCGAACGCTGGAAAGCGGAAAATCAGGAAGGGATGG
CTGAGGTCGCCCGGTTTATTGAAATGAACGGCTCTTTTGCTGACGAGAACAGGGGCTGGTGAAATGCAGT
TTAAGGTTTACACCTATAAAAGAGAGAGCCGTTATCGTCTGTTTGTGGATGTACAGAGTGATATTATTGA
CACGCCCGGGCGACGGATGGTGATCCCCCTGGCCAGTGCACGTCTGCTGTCAGATAAAGTCTCCCGTGAA
CTTTACCCGGTGGTGCATATCGGGGATGAAAGCTGGCGCATGATGACCACCGATATGGCCAGTGTGCCGG
TCTCCGTTATCGGGGAAGAAGTGGCTGATCTCAGCCACCGCGAAAATGACATCAAAAACGCCATTAACCT
GATGTTCTGGGGAATATAAATGTCAGGCTCCCTTATACACAGCCAGTCTGCAGGTCGACCATAGTGACTG
GATATGTTGTGTTTTACAGTATTATGTAGTCTGTTTTTTATGCAAAATCTAATTTAATATATTGATATTT
ATATCATTTTACGTTTCTCGTTCAGCTTTCTTGTACAAAGTGGTTGATGGTACCGCCGCCAATTTTAATC
AAAGTGGGAATATTGCTGATAGCTCATTGTCCTTCACTTTCACTAACAGTAGCAACGGTCCGAACCTCAT
AACAACTCAAACAAATTCTCAAGCGCTTTCACAACCAATTGCCTCCTCTAACGTTCATGATAACTTCATG
AATAATGAAATCACGGCTAGTAAAATTGATGATGGTAATAATTCAAAACCACTGTCACCTGGTTGGACGG
ACCAAACTGCGTATAACGCGTTTGGAATCACTACAGGGATGTTTAATACCACTACAATGGATGATGTATA
TAACTATCTATTCGATGATGAAGATACCCCACCAAACCCAAAAAAAGAGATCCTCGAGTACGACGTACCA
GATTACGCTTAGTGATCACGATACGGGATCCATCGAGCTCGAGCTGCAGATGAATCGTAGATACTGAAAA
ACCCCGCAAGTTCACTTCAACTGTGCATCGTGCACCATCTCAATTTCTTTCATTTATACATCGTTTTGCC
TTCTTTTATGTAACTATACTCCTCTAAGTTTCAATCTTGGCCATGTAACCTCTGATCTATAGAATTTTTT
AAATGACTAGAATTAATGCCCATCTTTTTTTTGGACCTAAATTCTTCATGAAAATATATTACGAGGGCTT
ATTCAGAAGCTTTGGACTTCTTCGCCAGAGGTTTGGTCAAGTCTCCAATCAAGGTTGTCGGCTTGTCTAC
CTTGCCAGAAATTTACGAAAAGATGGAAAAGGGTCAAATCGTTGGTAGATACGTTGTTGACACTTCTAAA
TAAGCGAATTTCTTATGATTTATGATTTTTATTATTAAATAAGTTATAAAAAAAATAAGTGTATACAAAT
TTTAAAGTGACTCTTAGGTTTTAAAACGAAAATTCTTATTCTTGAGTAACTCTTTCCTGTAGGTCAGGTT
GCTTTCTCAGGTATAGCATGAGGTCGCTCTTATTGACCACACCTCTACCGGCCGGTCGAAATTCCCCTAC
CCTATGAACATATTCCATTTTGTAATTTCGTGTCGTTTCTATTATGAATTTCATTTATAAAGTTTATGTA
CAAATATCATAAAAAAAGAGAATCTTTTTAAGCAAGGATTTTCTTAACTTCTTCGGCGACAGCATCACCG
ACTTCGGTGGTACTGTTGGAACCACCTAAATCACCAGTTCTGATACCTGCATCCAAAACCTTTTTAACTG
CATCTTCAATGGCCTTACCTTCTTCAGGCAAGTTCAATGACAATTTCAACATCATTGCAGCAGACAAGAT
AGTGGCGATAGGGTTGACCTTATTCTTTGGCAAATCTGGAGCAGAACCGTGGCATGGTTCGTACAAACCA
AATGCGGTGTTCTTGTCTGGCAAAGAGGCCAAGGACGCAGATGGCAACAAACCCAAGGAACCTGGGATAA
CGGAGGCTTCATCGGAGATGATATCACCAAACATGTTGCTGGTGATTATAATACCATTTAGGTGGGTTGG
GTTCTTAACTAGGATCATGGCGGCAGAATCAATCAATTGATGTTGAACCTTCAATGTAGGAAATTCGTTC
TTGATGGTTTCCTCCACAGTTTTTCTCCATAATCTTGAAGAGGCCAAAACATTAGCTTTATCCAAGGACC
AAATAGGCAATGGTGGCTCATGTTGTAGGGCCATGAAAGCGGCCATTCTTGTGATTCTTTGCACTTCTGG
AACGGTGTATTGTTCACTATCCCAAGCGACACCATCACCATCGTCTTCCTTTCTCTTACCAAAGTAAATA
CCTCCCACTAATTCTCTGACAACAACGAAGTCAGTACCTTTAGCAAATTGTGGCTTGATTGGAGATAAGT
CTAAAAGAGAGTCGGATGCAAAGTTACATGGTCTTAAGTTGGCGTACAATTGAAGTTCTTTACGGATTTT
TAGTAAACCTTGTTCAGGTCTAACACTACCTGTACCCCATTTAGGACCACCCACAGCACCTAACAAAACG
GCATCAGCCTTCTTGGAGGCTTCCAGCGCCTCATCTGGAAGTGGGACACCTGTAGCTTCGATAGCAGCAC
CACCAATTAAATGATTTTCGAAATCGAACTTGACATTGGAACGAACATCAGAAATAGCTTTAAGAACCTT
AATGGCTTCGGCTGTGATTTCTTGACCAACGTGGTCACCTGGCAAAACGACGATCTTCTTAGGGGCAGAC
ATTAGAATGGTATATCCTTGAAATATATATATATATTGCTGAAATGTAAAAGGTAAGAAAAGTTAGAAAG
TAAGACGATTGCTAACCACCTATTGGAAAAAACAATAGGTCCTTAAATAATATTGTCAACTTCAAGTATT
GTGATGCAAGCATTTAGTCATGAACGCTTCTCTATTCTATATGAAAAGCCGGTTCCGGCGCTCTCACCTT
TCCTTTTTCTCCCAATTTTTCAGTTGAAAAAGGTATATGCGTCAGGCGACCTCTGAAATTAACAAAAAAT
TTCCAGTCATCGAATTTGATTCTGTGCGATAGCGCCCCTGTGTGTTCTCGTTATGTTGAGGAAAAAAATA
ATGGTTGCTAAGAGATTCGAACTCTTGCATCTTACGATACCTGAGTATTCCCACAGTTGGGGGATCTCGA
CTCTAGCTAGAGGATCAATTCGTAATCATGTCATAGCTGTTTCCTGTGTGAAATTGTTATCCGCTCACAA
TTCCACACAACATACGAGCCGGAAGCATAAAGTGTAAAGCCTGGGGTGCCTAATGAGTGAGCTAACTCAC
ATTAATTGCGTTGCGCTCACTGCCCGCTTTCCAGTCGGGAAACCTGTCGTGCCAGCTGATAACTTCGTAT
AATGTATGCTATACGAAGTTATTAGGTCTGAAGAGGAGTTTACGTCCAGCCAAGCTAGCTTGGCTGCAGG
TCGAGCGGCCGCGATCCGGAACCCTTAATATAACTTCGTATAATGTATGCTATACGAAGTTATCAGCTGC
ATTAATGAATCGGCCAACGCGCGGGGAGAGGCGGTTTGCGTATTGGGCGCTCTTCCGCTTCCTCGCTCAC
TGACTCGCTGCGCTCGGTCGTTCGGCTGCGGCGAGCGGTATCAGCTCACTCAAAGGCGGTAATACGGTTA
TCCACAGAATCAGGGGATAACGCAGGAAAGAACATGTGAGCAAAAGGCCAGCAAAAGGCCAGGAACCGTA
AAAAGGCCGCGTTGCTGGCGTTTTTCCATAGGCTCCGCCCCCCTGACGAGCATCACAAAAATCGACGCTC
AAGTCAGAGGTGGCGAAACCCGACAGGACTATAAAGATACCAGGCGTTTCCCCCTGGAAGCTCCCTCGTG
CGCTCTCCTGTTCCGACCCTGCCGCTTACCGGATACCTGTCCGCCTTTCTCCCTTCGGGAAGCGTGGCGC
TTTCTCATAGCTCACGCTGTAGGTATCTCAGTTCGGTGTAGGTCGTTCGCTCCAAGCTGGGCTGTGTGCA
CGAACCCCCCGTTCAGCCCGACCGCTGCGCCTTATCCGGTAACTATCGTCTTGAGTCCAACCCGGTAAGA
CACGACTTATCGCCACTGGCAGCAGCCACTGGTAACAGGATTAGCAGAGCGAGGTATGTAGGCGGTGCTA
CAGAGTTCTTGAAGTGGTGGCCTAACTACGGCTACACTAGAAGAACAGTATTTGGTATCTGCGCTCTGCT
GAAGCCAGTTACCTTCGGAAAAAGAGTTGGTAGCTCTTGATCCGGCAAACAAACCACCGCTGGTAGCGGT
GGTTTTTTTGTTTGCAAGCAGCAGATTACGCGCAGAAAAAAAGGATCTCAAGAAGATCCTTTGATCTTTT
CTACGGGGTCTGACGCTCAGTGGAACGAAAACTCACGTTAAGGGATTTTGGTCATGAGATTATCAAAAAG
GATCTTCACCTAGATCCTTTTAAATTAAAAATGAAGTTTTAAATCAATCTAAAGTATATATGAGTAAACT
TGGTCTGACAGTTACCAATGCTTAATCAGTGAGGCACCTATCTCAGCGATCTGTCTATTTCGTTCATCCA
TAGTTGCCTGACTCCCCGTCGTGTAGATAACTACGATACGGGAGGGCTTACCATCTGGCCCCAGTGCTGC
AATGATACCGCGAGACCCACGCTCACCGGCTCCAGATTTATCAGCAATAAACCAGCCAGCCGGAAGGGCC
GAGCGCAGAAGTGGTCCTGCAACTTTATCCGCCTCCATCCAGTCTATTAATTGTTGCCGGGAAGCTAGAG
TAAGTAGTTCGCCAGTTAATAGTTTGCGCAACGTTGTTGCCATTGCTACAGGCATCGTGGTGTCACGCTC
GTCGTTTGGTATGGCTTCATTCAGCTCCGGTTCCCAACGATCAAGGCGAGTTACATGATCCCCCATGTTG
TGCAAAAAAGCGGTTAGCTCCTTCGGTCCTCCGATCGTTGTCAGAAGTAAGTTGGCCGCAGTGTTATCAC
TCATGGTTATGGCAGCACTGCATAATTCTCTTACTGTCATGCCATCCGTAAGATGCTTTTCTGTGACTGG
TGAGTACTCAACCAAGTCATTCTGAGAATAGTGTATGCGGCGACCGAGTTGCTCTTGCCCGGCGTCAATA
CGGGATAATACCGCGCCACATAGCAGAACTTTAAAAGTGCTCATCATTGGAAAACGTTCTTCGGGGCGAA
AACTCTCAAGGATCTTACCGCTGTTGAGATCCAGTTCGATGTAACCCACTCGTGCACCCAACTGATCTTC
AGCATCTTTTACTTTCACCAGCGTTTCTGGGTGAGCAAAAACAGGAAGGCAAAATGCCGCAAAAAAGGGA
ATAAGGGCGACACGGAAATGTTGAATACTCATACTCTTCCTTTTTCAATATTATTGAAGCATTTATCAGG
GTTATTGTCTCATGAGCGGATACATATTTGAATGTATTTAGAAAAATAAACAAATAGGGGTTCCGCGCAC
ATTTCCCCGAAAAGTGCCACCTGACGTCTAAGAAACCATTATTATCATGACATTAACCTATAAAAATAGG
CGTATCACGAGGCCCTTTCGTCTCGCGCGTTTCGGTGATGACGGTGAAAACCTCTGACACATGCAGCTCC
CGGAGACGGTCACAGCTTGTCTGTAAGCGGATGCCGGGAGCAGACAAGCCCGTCAGGGCGCGTCAGCGGG
TGTTGGCGGGTGTCGGGGCTGGCTTAACTATGCGGCATCAGAGCAGATTGTACTGAGAGTGCACCATAAC
GCATTTAAGCATAAACACGCACTATGCCGTTCTTCTCATGTATATATATATACAGGCAACACGCAGATAT
AGGTGCGACGTGAACAGTGAGCTGTATGTGCGCAGCTCGCGTTGCATTTTCGGAAGCGCTCGTTTTCGGA
AACGCTTTGAAGTTCCTATTCCGAAGTTCCTATTCTCTAGCTAGAAAGTATAGGAACTTCAGAGCGCTTT
TGAAAACCAAAAGCGCTCTGAAGACGCACTTTCAAAAAACCAAAAACGCACCGGACTGTAACGAGCTACT
AAAATATTGCGAATACCGCTTCCACAAACATTGCTCAAAAGTATCTCTTTGCTATATATCTCTGTGCTAT
ATCCCTATATAACCTACCCATCCACCTTTCGCTCCTTGAACTTGCATCTAAACTCGACCTCTACATTTTT
TATGTTTATCTCTAGTATTACTCTTTAGACAAAAAAATTGTAGTAAGAACTATTCATAGAGTGAATCGAA
AACAATACGAAAATGTAAACATTTCCTATACGTAGTATATAGAGACAAAATAGAAGAAACCGTTCATAAT
TTTCTGACCAATGAAGAATCATCAACGCTATCACTTTCTGTTCACAAAGTATGCGCAATCCACATCGGTA
TAGAATATAATCGGGGATGCCTTTATCTTGAAAAAATGCACCCGCAGCTTCGCTAGTAATCAGTAAACGC
GGGAAGTGGAGTCAGGCTTTTTTTATGGAAGAGAAAATAGACACCAAAGTAGCCTTCTTCTAACCTTAAC
GGACCTACAGTGCAAAAAGTTATCAAGAGACTGCATTATAGAGCGCACAAAGGAGAAAAAAAGTAATCTA
AGATGCTTTGTTAGAAAAATAGCGCTCTCGGGATGCATTTTTGTAGAACAAAAAAGAAGTATAGATTCTT
TGTTGGTAAAATAGCGCTCTCGCGTTGCATTTCTGTTCTGTAAAAATGCAGCTCAGATTCTTTGTTTGAA
AAATTAGCGCTCTCGCGTTGCATTTTTGTTTTACAAAAATGAAGCACAGATTCTTCGTTGGTAAAATAGC
GCTTTCGCGTTGCATTTCTGTTCTGTAAAAATGCAGCTCAGATTCTTTGTTTGAAAAATTAGCGCTCTCG
CGTTGCATTTTTGTTCTACAAAATGAAGCACAGATGCTTCGTTGCT
Features (pLannotate 1.2.2; 30 found; start..end, strand, type, name):
     68..406     +  CDS            YO085_YEAST: Protein predicted: Swiss-Prot protein existence level 4. From Saccharomyces cerevisiae (strain ATCC 204508 / S288c) (Baker's yeast).
    771..1475    +  promoter       ADH1 promoter: S. cerevisiae ADH1; promoter for alcohol dehydrogenase 1
   1521..1540    +  CDS            SV40 NLS (fragment): nuclear localization signal of SV40 (simian virus 40) large T antigen
   1560..1684    +  protein_bind   attR1: mutant version of attR; recombination site for the Gateway® LR reaction LR Clonase™
   1709..1739    +  promoter       lac UV5 promoter: E. coli lac promoter with an "up" mutation
   1763..1792    +  promoter       cat promoter (fragment): promoter of the E. coli cat gene encoding chloramphenicol acetyltransferase
   1793..2452    +  CDS            CmR: chloramphenicol acetyltransferase; cat; confers resistance to chloramphenicol
   2631..2789    +  CDS            ccdA (fragment): CCDA_ECO57 - Also known as H, letA. Experimental evidence at protein level: Swiss-Prot protein existence level 1. Antitoxin component of a type II toxin-antitoxin (TA) system which inhibits the post-segregational killing (PSK) of plasmid-free cells, also referred to as a plasmid addiction system. Binds to and blocks the activity of CcdB; will also remove bound CcdB protein from the CcdB-GyrA complex by forming a CcdA-CcdB complex, a process termed rejuvenation. Functions as a transcriptional corepressor for the ccdAB operon, repression also requires CcdB (By similarity). From Escherichia coli
   2794..3096    +  CDS            ccdB: CCDB_ECOLI - Also known as G, letB, letD. Experimental evidence at protein level: Swiss-Prot protein existence level 1. Toxic component of a type II toxin-antitoxin (TA) system, functioning in plasmid maintainence. Responsible for the post- segregational killing (PSK) of plasmid-free cells, also referred to as a plasmid addiction system. Half-life of over 2 hours. Cell killing by CcdB is accompanied by filamentation, defects in chromosome and plasmid segregation, defects in cell division, formation of anucleate cells, decreased DNA synthesis and plasmid loss. Interferes with the activity of DN
   3140..3264    -  protein_bind   attR2: mutant version of attR; recombination site for the Gateway® LR reaction LR Clonase™
   3278..3619    +  CDS            GAL4 activation domain: activation domain of the GAL4 transcriptional activator; Saccharomyces cerevisiae GAL4 (truncated)
   3629..3649    +  CDS            HA (fragment): HA (human influenza hemagglutinin) epitope tag
   3926..4060    +  CDS            ADH1 (fragment): ADH1_YEAST - Also known as ADC1. Experimental evidence at protein level: Swiss-Prot protein existence level 1. This isozyme preferentially catalyzes the conversion of primary unbranched alcohols to their corresponding aldehydes. Also shows activity toward secondary alcohols. From Saccharomyces cerevisiae (strain ATCC 204508 / S288c) (Baker's yeast).
   4064..4251    +  terminator     ADH1 terminator: S. cerevisiae ADH1; transcription terminator for the S. cerevisiae alcohol dehydrogenase 1 (ADH1) gene
   4368..5462    -  CDS            LEU2: 3-isopropylmalate dehydrogenase, required for leucine biosynthesis; S. cerevisiae LEU2; yeast auxotrophic marker
   5463..5868    -  promoter       LEU2 promoter: S. cerevisiae LEU2
   5934..5950    -  protein_bind   lac operator: The lac repressor binds to the lac operator to inhibit transcription in E. coli. This inhibition can be relieved by adding lactose or isopropyl-β-D-thiogalactopyranoside (IPTG). lac repressor encoded by lacI
   5958..5988    -  promoter       lac promoter: promoter for the E. coli lac operon
   6003..6024    -  protein_bind   CAP binding site: CAP binding activates transcription in the presence of cAMP. E. coli catabolite activator protein
   6037..6078    -  CDS            lacI (fragment): lac repressor; lacI; The lac repressor binds to the lac operator to inhibit transcription in E. coli. This inhibition can be relieved by adding lactose or isopropyl-β-D-thiogalactopyranoside (IPTG).
   6079..6112    -  protein_bind   loxP: Cre-mediated recombination occurs in the 8-bp core sequence (GCATACAT). Cre recombinase
   6190..6223    -  protein_bind   loxP: Cre-mediated recombination occurs in the 8-bp core sequence (GCATACAT). Cre recombinase
   6224..6280    -  CDS            lacI (fragment): lac repressor; lacI; The lac repressor binds to the lac operator to inhibit transcription in E. coli. This inhibition can be relieved by adding lactose or isopropyl-β-D-thiogalactopyranoside (IPTG).
   6463..7051    -  rep_origin     ori: high-copy-number ColE1/pMB1/pBR322/pUC origin of replication
   7222..8082    -  CDS            AmpR: β-lactamase; bla; confers resistance to ampicillin, carbenicillin, and related antibiotics
   8083..8187    -  promoter       AmpR promoter: bla
   8282..8317    +  CDS            rop (fragment): Rop protein, which maintains plasmids at low copy number; rop
   8419..8468    +  misc_feature   bom (fragment): basis of mobility region from pBR322
   8469..9633    +  rep_origin     2μ ori: yeast 2μ plasmid origin of replication
   9634..18      -  misc_feature   MCS (fragment) (across the origin): pUC18/19 multiple cloning site
