>Addgene plasmid #20161 | pGADCg | analyzer sequence | sequence record 9498
TGCATGCCTGCAGGTCGAGATCCGGGATCGAAGAAATGATGGTAAATGAAATAGGAAATCAAGGAGCATG
AAGGCAAAAGACAAATATAAGGGTCGAACGAAAAATAAAGTGAAAAGTGTTGATATGATGTATTTGGCTT
TGCGGCGCCGAAAAAACGAGTTTACGCAATTGCACAATCATGCTGACTCTGTGGCGGACCCGCGCTCTTG
CCGGCCCGGCGATAACGCTGGGCGTGAGGCTGTGCCCGGCGGAGTTTTTTGCGCCTGCATTTTCCAAGGT
TTACCCTGCGCTAAGGGGCGAGATTGGAGAAGCAATAAGAATGCCGGTTGGGGTTGCGATGATGACGACC
ACGACAACTGGTGTCATTATTTAAGTTGCCGAAAGAACCTGAGTGCATTTGCAACATGAGTATACTAGAA
GAATGAGCCAAGACTTGCGAGACGCGAGTTTGCCGGTGGTGCGAACAATAGAGCGACCATGACCTTGAAG
GTGAGACGCGCATAACCGCTAGAGTACTTTGAAGAGGAAACAGCAATAGGGTTGCTACCAGTATAAATAG
ACAGGTACATACAACACTGGAAATGGTTGTCTGTTTGAGTACGCTTTCAATTCATTTGGGTGTGCACTTT
ATTATGTTACAATATGGAAGGGAACTTTACACTTCTCCTATGCACATATATTAATTAAAGTCCAATGCTA
GTAGAGAAGGGGGGTAACACCCCTCCGCGCTCTTTTCCGATTTTTTTCTAAACCGTGGAATATTTCGGAT
ATCCTTTTGTTGTTTCCGGGTGTACAATATGGACTTCCTCTTTTCTGGCAACCAAACCCATACATCGGGA
TTCCTATAATACCTTCGTTGGTCTCCCTAACATGTAGGTGGCGGAGGGGAGATATACAATAGAACAGATA
CCAGACAAGACATAATGGGCTAAACAAGACTACACCAATTACACTGCCTCATTGATGGTGGTACATAACG
AACTAATACTGTAGCCCTAGACTTGATAGCCATCATCATATCGAAGTTTCACTACCCTTTTTCCATTTGC
CATCTATTGAAGTAATAATAGGCGCATGCAACTTCTTTTCTTTTTTTTTCTTTTCTCTCTCCCCCGTTGT
TGTCTCACCATATCCGCAATGACAAAAAAAATGATGGAAGACACTAAAGGAAAAAATTAACGACAAAGAC
AGCACCAACAGATGTCGTTGTTCCAGAGCTGATGAGGGGTATCTCGAAGCACACGAAACTTTTTCCTTCC
TTCATTCACGCACACTACTCTCTAATGAGCAACGGTATACGGCCTTCCTTCCAGTTACTTGAATTTGAAA
TAAAAAAAAGTTTGCTGTCTTGCTATCAAGTATAAATAGACCTGCAATTATTAATCTTTTGTTTCCTCGT
CATTGTTCTCGTTCCCTTTCTTCCTTGTTTCTTTTTCTGCACAATATTTCAAGCTATACCAAGCATACAA
TCAACTCCAAGCTTTGCAAAGATGGATAAAGCGGAATTAATTCCCGAGCCTCCAAAAAAGAAGAGAAAGG
TCGAATTGGGTACCGCATCAACAAGTTTGTACAAAAAAGCTGAACGAGAAACGTAAAATGATATAAATAT
CAATATATTAAATTAGATTTTGCATAAAAAACAGACTACATAATACTGTAAAACACAACATATCCAGTCA
TATTGGCGGCCGCATTAGGCACCCCAGGCTTTACACTTTATGCTTCCGGCTCGTATAATGTGTGGATTTT
GAGTTAGGATCCGTCGAGATTTTCAGGAGCTAAGGAAGCTAAAATGGAGAAAAAAATCACTGGATATACC
ACCGTTGATATATCCCAATGGCATCGTAAAGAACATTTTGAGGCATTTCAGTCAGTTGCTCAATGTACCT
ATAACCAGACCGTTCAGCTGGATATTACGGCCTTTTTAAAGACCGTAAAGAAAAATAAGCACAAGTTTTA
TCCGGCCTTTATTCACATTCTTGCCCGCCTGATGAATGCTCATCCGGAATTCCGTATGGCAATGAAAGAC
GGTGAGCTGGTGATATGGGATAGTGTTCACCCTTGTTACACCGTTTTCCATGAGCAAACTGAAACGTTTT
CATCGCTCTGGAGTGAATACCACGACGATTTCCGGCAGTTTCTACACATATATTCGCAAGATGTGGCGTG
TTACGGTGAAAACCTGGCCTATTTCCCTAAAGGGTTTATTGAGAATATGTTTTTCGTCTCAGCCAATCCC
TGGGTGAGTTTCACCAGTTTTGATTTAAACGTGGCCAATATGGACAACTTCTTCGCCCCCGTTTTCACCA
TGGGCAAATATTATACGCAAGGCGACAAGGTGCTGATGCCGCTGGCGATTCAGGTTCATCATGCCGTTTG
TGATGGCTTCCATGTCGGCAGAATGCTTAATGAATTACAACAGTACTGCGATGAGTGGCAGGGCGGGGCG
TAAAGATCTGGATCCGGCTTACTAAAAGCCAGATAACAGTATGCGTATTTGCGCGCTGATTTTTGCGGTA
TAAGAATATATACTGATATGTATACCCGAAGTATGTCAAAAAGAGGTATGCTATGAAGCAGCGTATTACA
GTGACAGTTGACAGCGACAGCTATCAGTTGCTCAAGGCATATATGATGTCAATATCTCCGGTCTGGTAAG
CACAACCATGCAGAATGAAGCCCGTCGTCTGCGTGCCGAACGCTGGAAAGCGGAAAATCAGGAAGGGATG
GCTGAGGTCGCCCGGTTTATTGAAATGAACGGCTCTTTTGCTGACGAGAACAGGGGCTGGTGAAATGCAG
TTTAAGGTTTACACCTATAAAAGAGAGAGCCGTTATCGTCTGTTTGTGGATGTACAGAGTGATATTATTG
ACACGCCCGGGCGACGGATGGTGATCCCCCTGGCCAGTGCACGTCTGCTGTCAGATAAAGTCTCCCGTGA
ACTTTACCCGGTGGTGCATATCGGGGATGAAAGCTGGCGCATGATGACCACCGATATGGCCAGTGTGCCG
GTCTCCGTTATCGGGGAAGAAGTGGCTGATCTCAGCCACCGCGAAAATGACATCAAAAACGCCATTAACC
TGATGTTCTGGGGAATATAAATGTCAGGCTCCCTTATACACAGCCAGTCTGCAGGTCGACCATAGTGACT
GGATATGTTGTGTTTTACAGTATTATGTAGTCTGTTTTTTATGCAAAATCTAATTTAATATATTGATATT
TATATCATTTTACGTTTCTCGTTCAGCTTTCTTGTACAAAGTGGTTGATGGTACCGCCGCCAATTTTAAT
CAAAGTGGGAATATTGCTGATAGCTCATTGTCCTTCACTTTCACTAACAGTAGCAACGGTCCGAACCTCA
TAACAACTCAAACAAATTCTCAAGCGCTTTCACAACCAATTGCCTCCTCTAACGTTCATGATAACTTCAT
GAATAATGAAATCACGGCTAGTAAAATTGATGATGGTAATAATTCAAAACCACTGTCACCTGGTTGGACG
GACCAAACTGCGTATAACGCGTTTGGAATCACTACAGGGATGTTTAATACCACTACAATGGATGATGTAT
ATAACTATCTATTCGATGATGAAGATACCCCACCAAACCCAAAAAAAGAGATCCTCGAGTACGACGTACC
AGATTACGCTTAGTGATCACGATACGGGATCCATCGAGCTCGAGCTGCAGATGAATCGTAGATACTGAAA
AACCCCGCAAGTTCACTTCAACTGTGCATCGTGCACCATCTCAATTTCTTTCATTTATACATCGTTTTGC
CTTCTTTTATGTAACTATACTCCTCTAAGTTTCAATCTTGGCCATGTAACCTCTGATCTATAGAATTTTT
TAAATGACTAGAATTAATGCCCATCTTTTTTTTGGACCTAAATTCTTCATGAAAATATATTACGAGGGCT
TATTCAGAAGCTTTGGACTTCTTCGCCAGAGGTTTGGTCAAGTCTCCAATCAAGGTTGTCGGCTTGTCTA
CCTTGCCAGAAATTTACGAAAAGATGGAAAAGGGTCAAATCGTTGGTAGATACGTTGTTGACACTTCTAA
ATAAGCGAATTTCTTATGATTTATGATTTTTATTATTAAATAAGTTATAAAAAAAATAAGTGTATACAAA
TTTTAAAGTGACTCTTAGGTTTTAAAACGAAAATTCTTATTCTTGAGTAACTCTTTCCTGTAGGTCAGGT
TGCTTTCTCAGGTATAGCATGAGGTCGCTCTTATTGACCACACCTCTACCGGCCGGTCGAAATTCCCCTA
CCCTATGAACATATTCCATTTTGTAATTTCGTGTCGTTTCTATTATGAATTTCATTTATAAAGTTTATGT
ACAAATATCATAAAAAAAGAGAATCTTTTTAAGCAAGGATTTTCTTAACTTCTTCGGCGACAGCATCACC
GACTTCGGTGGTACTGTTGGAACCACCTAAATCACCAGTTCTGATACCTGCATCCAAAACCTTTTTAACT
GCATCTTCAATGGCCTTACCTTCTTCAGGCAAGTTCAATGACAATTTCAACATCATTGCAGCAGACAAGA
TAGTGGCGATAGGGTTGACCTTATTCTTTGGCAAATCTGGAGCAGAACCGTGGCATGGTTCGTACAAACC
AAATGCGGTGTTCTTGTCTGGCAAAGAGGCCAAGGACGCAGATGGCAACAAACCCAAGGAACCTGGGATA
ACGGAGGCTTCATCGGAGATGATATCACCAAACATGTTGCTGGTGATTATAATACCATTTAGGTGGGTTG
GGTTCTTAACTAGGATCATGGCGGCAGAATCAATCAATTGATGTTGAACCTTCAATGTAGGAAATTCGTT
CTTGATGGTTTCCTCCACAGTTTTTCTCCATAATCTTGAAGAGGCCAAAACATTAGCTTTATCCAAGGAC
CAAATAGGCAATGGTGGCTCATGTTGTAGGGCCATGAAAGCGGCCATTCTTGTGATTCTTTGCACTTCTG
GAACGGTGTATTGTTCACTATCCCAAGCGACACCATCACCATCGTCTTCCTTTCTCTTACCAAAGTAAAT
ACCTCCCACTAATTCTCTGACAACAACGAAGTCAGTACCTTTAGCAAATTGTGGCTTGATTGGAGATAAG
TCTAAAAGAGAGTCGGATGCAAAGTTACATGGTCTTAAGTTGGCGTACAATTGAAGTTCTTTACGGATTT
TTAGTAAACCTTGTTCAGGTCTAACACTACCTGTACCCCATTTAGGACCACCCACAGCACCTAACAAAAC
GGCATCAACCTTCTTGGAGGCTTCCAGCGCCTCATCTGGAAGTGGGACACCTGTAGCGTCGATAGCAGCA
CCACCAATTAAATGATTTTCGAAATCGAACTTGACATTGGAACGAACATCAGAAATAGCTTTAAGAACCT
TAATGGCTTCGGCTGTGATTTCTTGACCAACGTGGTCACCTGGCAAAACGACGATCTTCTTAGGGGCAGA
CATTAGAATGGTATATCCTTGAAATATATATATATATTGCTGAAATGTAAAAGGTAAGAAAAGTTAGAAA
GTAAGACGATTGCTAACCACCTATTGGAAAAAACAATAGGTCCTTAAATAATATTGTCAACTTCAAGTAT
TGTGATGCAAGCATTTAGTCATGAACGCTTCTCTATTCTATATGAAAAGCCGGTTCCGGCGCTCTCACCT
TTCCTTTTTCTCCCAATTTTTCAGTTGAAAAAGGTATATGCGTCAGGCGACCTCTGAAATTAACAAAAAA
TTTCCAGTCATCGAATTTGATTCTGTGCGATAGCGCCCCTGTGTGTTCTCGTTATGTTGAGGAAAAAAAT
AATGGTTGCTAAGAGATTCGAACTCTTGCATCTTACGATACCTGAGTATTCCCACAGTTGGGGATCTCGA
CTCTAGCTAGAGGATCAATTCGTAATCATGGTCATAGCTGTTTCCTGTGTGAAATTGTTATCCGCTCACA
ATTCCACACAACATACGAGCCGGAAGCATAAAGTGTAAAGCCTGGGGTGCCTAATGAGTGAGCTAACTCA
CATTAATTGCGTTGCGCTCACTGCCCGCTTTCCAGTCGGGAAACCTGTCGTGCCAGCTGATAACTTCGTA
TAATGTATGCTATACGAAGTTATTAGGTCTGAAGAGGAGTTTACGTCCAGCCAAGCTAGCTTGGCTGCAG
GTCGAGCGGCCGCGATCCGGAACCCTTAATATAACTTCGTATAATGTATGCTATACGAAGTTATCAGCTG
CATTAATGAATCGGCCAACGCGCGGGGAGAGGCGGTTTGCGTATTGGGCGCTCTTCCGCTTCCTCGCTCA
CTGACTCGCTGCGCTCGGTCGTTCGGCTGCGGCGAGCGGTATCAGCTCACTCAAAGGCGGTAATACGGTT
ATCCACAGAATCAGGGGATAACGCAGGAAAGAACATGTGAGCAAAAGGCCAGCAAAAGGCCAGGAACCGT
AAAAAGGCCGCGTTGCTGGCGTTTTTCCATAGGCTCCGCCCCCCTGACGAGCATCACAAAAATCGACGCT
CAAGTCAGAGGTGGCGAAACCCGACAGGACTATAAAGATACCAGGCGTTTCCCCCTGGAAGCTCCCTCGT
GCGCTCTCCTGTTCCGACCCTGCCGCTTACCGGATACCTGTCCGCCTTTCTCCCTTCGGGAAGCGTGGCG
CTTTCTCATAGCTCACGCTGTAGGTATCTCAGTTCGGTGTAGGTCGTTCGCTCCAAGCTGGGCTGTGTGC
ACGAACCCCCCGTTCAGCCCGACCGCTGCGCCTTATCCGGTAACTATCGTCTTGAGTCCAACCCGGTAAG
ACACGACTTATCGCCACTGGCAGCAGCCACTGGTAACAGGATTAGCAGAGCGAGGTATGTAGGCGGTGCT
ACAGAGTTCTTGAAGTGGTGGCCTAACTACGGCTACACTAGAAGGACAGTATTTGGTATCTGCGCTCTGC
TGAAGCCAGTTACCTTCGGAAAAAGAGTTGGTAGCTCTTGATCCGGCAAACAAACCACCGCTGGTAGCGG
TGGTTTTTTTGTTTGCAAGCAGCAGATTACGCGCAGAAAAAAAGGATCTCAAGAAGATCCTTTGATCTTT
TCTACGGGGTCTGACGCTCAGTGGAACGAAAACTCACGTTAAGGGATTTTGGTCATGAGATTATCAAAAA
GGATCTTCACCTAGATCCTTTTAAATTAAAAATGAAGTTTTAAATCAATCTAAAGTATATATGAGTAAAC
TTGGTCTGACAGTTACCAATGCTTAATCAGTGAGGCACCTATCTCAGCGATCTGTCTATTTCGTTCATCC
ATAGTTGCCTGACTCCCCGTCGTGTAGATAACTACGATACGGGAGGGCTTACCATCTGGCCCCAGTGCTG
CAATGATACCGCGAGACCCACGCTCACCGGCTCCAGATTTATCAGCAATAAACCAGCCAGCCGGAAGGGC
CGAGCGCAGAAGTGGTCCTGCAACTTTATCCGCCTCCATCCAGTCTATTAATTGTTGCCGGGAAGCTAGA
GTAAGTAGTTCGCCAGTTAATAGTTTGCGCAACGTTGTTGCCATTGCTACAGGCATCGTGGTGTCACGCT
CGTCGTTTGGTATGGCTTCATTCAGCTCCGGTTCCCAACGATCAAGGCGAGTTACATGATCCCCCATGTT
GTGCAAAAAAGCGGTTAGCTCCTTCGGTCCTCCGATCGTTGTCAGAAGTAAGTTGGCCGCAGTGTTATCA
CTCATGGTTATGGCAGCACTGCATAATTCTCTTACTGTCATGCCATCCGTAAGATGCTTTTCTGTGACTG
GTGAGTACTCAACCAAGTCATTCTGAGAATAGTGTATGCGGCGACCGAGTTGCTCTTGCCCGGCGTCAAT
ACGGGATAATACCGCGCCACATAGCAGAACTTTAAAAGTGCTCATCATTGGAAAACGTTCTTCGGGGCGA
AAACTCTCAAGGATCTTACCGCTGTTGAGATCCAGTTCGATGTAACCCACTCGTGCACCCAACTGATCTT
CAGCATCTTTTACTTTCACCAGCGTTTCTGGGTGAGCAAAAACAGGAAGGCAAAATGCCGCAAAAAAGGG
AATAAGGGCGACACGGAAATGTTGAATACTCATACTCTTCCTTTTTCAATATTATTGAAGCATTTATCAG
GGTTATTGTCTCATGAGCGGATACATATTTGAATGTATTTAGAAAAATAAACAAATAGGGGTTCCGCGCA
CATTTCCCCGAAAAGTGCCACCTGACGTCTAAGAAACCATTATTATCATGACATTAACCTATAAAAATAG
GCGTATCACGAGGCCCTTTCGTCTCGCGCGTTTCGGTGATGACGGTGAAAACCTCTGACACATGCAGCTC
CCGGAGACGGTCACAGCTTGTCTGTAAGCGGATGCCGGGAGCAGACAAGCCCGTCAGGGCGCGTCAGCGG
GTGTTGGCGGGTGTCGGGGCTGGCTTAACTATGCGGCATCAGAGCAGATTGTACTGAGAGTGCACCATAA
CGCATTTAAGCATAAACACGCACTATGCCGTTCTTCTCATGTATATATATATACAGGCAACACGCAGATA
TAGGTGCGACGTGAACAGTGAGCTGTATGTGCGCAGCTCGCGTTGCATTTTCGGAAGCGCTCGTTTTCGG
AAACGCTTTGAAGTTCCTATTCCGAAGTTCCTATTCTCTAGCTAGAAAGTATAGGAACTTCAGAGCGCTT
TTGAAAACCAAAAGCGCTCTGAAGACGCACTTTCAAAAAACCAAAAACGCACCGGACTGTAACGAGCTAC
TAAAATATTGCGAATACCGCTTCCACAAACATTGCTCAAAAGTATCTCTTTGCTATATATCTCTGTGCTA
TATCCCTATATAACCTACCCATCCACCTTTCGCTCCTTGAACTTGCATCTAAACTCGACCTCTACATTTT
TTATGTTTATCTCTAGTATTACTCTTTAGACAAAAAAATTGTAGTAAGAACTATTCATAGAGTGAATCGA
AAACAATACGAAAATGTAAACATTTCCTATACGTAGTATATAGAGACAAAATAGAAGAAACCGTTCATAA
TTTTCTGACCAATGAAGAATCATCAACGCTATCACTTTCTGTTCACAAAGTATGCGCAATCCACATCGGT
ATAGAATATAATCGGGGATGCCTTTATCTTGAAAAAATGCACCCGCAGCTTCGCTAGTAATCAGTAAACG
CGGGAAGTGGAGTCAGGCTTTTTTTATGGAAGAGAAAATAGACACCAAAGTAGCCTTCTTCTAACCTTAA
CGGACCTACAGTGCAAAAAGTTATCAAGAGACTGCATTATAGAGCGCACAAAGGAGAAAAAAAGTAATCT
AAGATGCTTTGTTAGAAAAATAGCGCTCTCGGGATGCATTTTTGTAGAACAAAAAAGAAGTATAGATTCT
TTGTTGGTAAAATAGCGCTCTCGCGTTGCATTTCTGTTCTGTAAAAATGCAGCTCAGATTCTTTGTTTGA
AAAATTAGCGCTCTCGCGTTGCATTTTTGTTTTACAAAAATGAAGCACAGATTCTTCGTTGGTAAAATAG
CGCTTTCGCGTTGCATTTCTGTTCTGTAAAAATGCAGCTCAGATTCTTTGTTTGAAAAATTAGCGCTCTC
GCGTTGCATTTTTGTTCTACAAAATGAAGCACAGATGCTTCGTTGCT
Features (pLannotate 1.2.2; 30 found; start..end, strand, type, name):
     68..406     +  CDS            YO085_YEAST: Protein predicted: Swiss-Prot protein existence level 4. From Saccharomyces cerevisiae (strain ATCC 204508 / S288c) (Baker's yeast).
    771..1476    +  promoter       ADH1 promoter: S. cerevisiae ADH1; promoter for alcohol dehydrogenase 1
   1522..1541    +  CDS            SV40 NLS (fragment): nuclear localization signal of SV40 (simian virus 40) large T antigen
   1561..1680    +  protein_bind   attR1: mutant version of attR; recombination site for the Gateway® LR reaction LR Clonase™
   1710..1740    +  promoter       lac UV5 promoter: E. coli lac promoter with an "up" mutation
   1764..1793    +  promoter       cat promoter (fragment): promoter of the E. coli cat gene encoding chloramphenicol acetyltransferase
   1794..2453    +  CDS            CmR: chloramphenicol acetyltransferase; cat; confers resistance to chloramphenicol
   2632..2790    +  CDS            ccdA (fragment): CCDA_ECO57 - Also known as H, letA. Experimental evidence at protein level: Swiss-Prot protein existence level 1. Antitoxin component of a type II toxin-antitoxin (TA) system which inhibits the post-segregational killing (PSK) of plasmid-free cells, also referred to as a plasmid addiction system. Binds to and blocks the activity of CcdB; will also remove bound CcdB protein from the CcdB-GyrA complex by forming a CcdA-CcdB complex, a process termed rejuvenation. Functions as a transcriptional corepressor for the ccdAB operon, repression also requires CcdB (By similarity). From Escherichia coli
   2795..3097    +  CDS            ccdB: CCDB_ECOLI - Also known as G, letB, letD. Experimental evidence at protein level: Swiss-Prot protein existence level 1. Toxic component of a type II toxin-antitoxin (TA) system, functioning in plasmid maintainence. Responsible for the post- segregational killing (PSK) of plasmid-free cells, also referred to as a plasmid addiction system. Half-life of over 2 hours. Cell killing by CcdB is accompanied by filamentation, defects in chromosome and plasmid segregation, defects in cell division, formation of anucleate cells, decreased DNA synthesis and plasmid loss. Interferes with the activity of DN
   3141..3265    -  protein_bind   attR2: mutant version of attR; recombination site for the Gateway® LR reaction LR Clonase™
   3279..3620    +  CDS            GAL4 activation domain: activation domain of the GAL4 transcriptional activator; Saccharomyces cerevisiae GAL4 (truncated)
   3630..3650    +  CDS            HA (fragment): HA (human influenza hemagglutinin) epitope tag
   3927..4061    +  CDS            ADH1 (fragment): ADH1_YEAST - Also known as ADC1. Experimental evidence at protein level: Swiss-Prot protein existence level 1. This isozyme preferentially catalyzes the conversion of primary unbranched alcohols to their corresponding aldehydes. Also shows activity toward secondary alcohols. From Saccharomyces cerevisiae (strain ATCC 204508 / S288c) (Baker's yeast).
   4065..4252    +  terminator     ADH1 terminator: S. cerevisiae ADH1; transcription terminator for the S. cerevisiae alcohol dehydrogenase 1 (ADH1) gene
   4369..5463    -  CDS            LEU2: 3-isopropylmalate dehydrogenase, required for leucine biosynthesis; S. cerevisiae LEU2; yeast auxotrophic marker
   5464..5869    -  promoter       LEU2 promoter: S. cerevisiae LEU2
   5935..5951    -  protein_bind   lac operator: The lac repressor binds to the lac operator to inhibit transcription in E. coli. This inhibition can be relieved by adding lactose or isopropyl-β-D-thiogalactopyranoside (IPTG). lac repressor encoded by lacI
   5959..5989    -  promoter       lac promoter: promoter for the E. coli lac operon
   6004..6025    -  protein_bind   CAP binding site: CAP binding activates transcription in the presence of cAMP. E. coli catabolite activator protein
   6038..6079    -  CDS            lacI (fragment): lac repressor; lacI; The lac repressor binds to the lac operator to inhibit transcription in E. coli. This inhibition can be relieved by adding lactose or isopropyl-β-D-thiogalactopyranoside (IPTG).
   6080..6113    -  protein_bind   loxP: Cre-mediated recombination occurs in the 8-bp core sequence (GCATACAT). Cre recombinase
   6191..6224    -  protein_bind   loxP: Cre-mediated recombination occurs in the 8-bp core sequence (GCATACAT). Cre recombinase
   6225..6281    -  CDS            lacI (fragment): lac repressor; lacI; The lac repressor binds to the lac operator to inhibit transcription in E. coli. This inhibition can be relieved by adding lactose or isopropyl-β-D-thiogalactopyranoside (IPTG).
   6464..7052    -  rep_origin     ori: high-copy-number ColE1/pMB1/pBR322/pUC origin of replication
   7223..8083    -  CDS            AmpR: β-lactamase; bla; confers resistance to ampicillin, carbenicillin, and related antibiotics
   8084..8188    -  promoter       AmpR promoter: bla
   8283..8318    +  CDS            rop (fragment): Rop protein, which maintains plasmids at low copy number; rop
   8420..8469    +  misc_feature   bom (fragment): basis of mobility region from pBR322
   8470..9634    +  rep_origin     2μ ori: yeast 2μ plasmid origin of replication
   9635..18      -  misc_feature   MCS (fragment) (across the origin): pUC18/19 multiple cloning site
