[The description below was written by a language model from this plasmid's Addgene catalogue record and pLannotate feature annotations shown in this document.]
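Description:
pGADCg is an empty Gateway destination vector for yeast two-hybrid screening. It is derived from the Clontech pGADT7 prey backbone and is about 9.6 kb. It is a yeast–E. coli shuttle plasmid. In bacteria, a high-copy ColE1/pUC-type origin and an ampicillin resistance gene support propagation. In Saccharomyces cerevisiae, a 2μ origin provides episomal maintenance and a LEU2 cassette under its own promoter provides leucine prototrophy selection. The depositor notes two substitutions in LEU2, D52E and V69A.

The expression unit is driven by the yeast ADH1 promoter and closed by the ADH1 terminator. Downstream of the promoter lies an SV40 nuclear localization signal. This is followed by a Gateway cassette bounded by attR1 and attR2, which carries a chloramphenicol resistance gene and the ccdB toxin gene. After attR2 come the GAL4 activation domain and a partial HA epitope annotation. An LR recombination with an entry clone replaces the CmR/ccdB cassette with the gene of interest. The resulting prey protein carries the NLS at its N-terminus and the GAL4 activation domain at its C-terminus, the reverse of the usual pGADT7 orientation. Because ccdB is toxic to ordinary strains, the unrecombined vector is grown in a ccdB-tolerant host under chloramphenicol plus ampicillin, and loss of ccdB counterselects non-recombinants after the LR reaction.

The associated publication title indicates that the vector was built to test permuted (C-terminal versus N-terminal) fusions and so improve two-hybrid coverage. Backbone remnants, including two loxP sites, lac regulatory fragments and rop/bom fragments, are also annotated. The two sequence records differ by one nucleotide and have essentially identical annotations.
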