Addgene plasmid #20161: pGADCg
Purpose: (Empty Backbone)
Depositing lab: Peter Uetz. Depositing organization: Karlsruhe Institute of Technology. Publication: Improving the yeast two-hybrid system with permutated fusions proteins: the Varicella Zoster Virus interactome. Stellberger T, Hauser R, Baiker A, Pothineni VR, Haas J, Uetz P. Proteome Sci. 2010 Feb 15;8:8. doi: 10.1186/1477-5956-8-8. PubMed 20205919.
Backbone
  Vector backbone: pGADT7
  Backbone manufacturer: Clontech
  Backbone size (bp): 9637
  Vector type: Yeast Expression
  Selectable markers: LEU2
Growth in bacteria
  Bacterial resistance: Chloramphenicol and Ampicillin, 25 & 100 μg/mL
  Growth temperature: 37°C
  Growth strain: ccdB Survival
  Copy number: High Copy
Gene/Insert
  Gene/Insert name: None
  Tag / fusion protein: Gal4 AD (C terminal on backbone); SV40 NLS (N terminal on backbone)
  Cloning method: Restriction Enzyme
  Sequencing primers: 5′ n/a
Terms and licenses: Academic/Nonprofit Terms; Industry Terms: Not Available to Industry
Depositor comments: Two mutations are present in the LEU2 sequence: D52E and V69A
How to cite: pGADCg was a gift from Peter Uetz (Addgene plasmid # 20161 ; http://n2t.net/addgene:20161 ; RRID:Addgene_20161)
