>Addgene plasmid #20161 | pGADCg | addgene partial sequence | sequence record 62445 | Gal4AD_REV 5'-ggttcggaccgttgctact-3'
GCTATCAGCATATTCCCACTTTGATTAAAATTGGCGGCGGTACCATCAACCACTTTGTACAAGAAAGCTG
AACGAGAAACGTAAAATGATATAAATATCAATATATTAAATTAGATTTTGCATAAAAAACAGACTACATA
ATACTGTAAAACACAACATATCCAGTCACTATGGTCGACCTGCAGACTGGCTGTGTATAAGGGAGCCTGA
CATTTATATTCCCCAGAACATCAGGTTAATGGCGTTTTTGATGTCATTTTCGCGGTGGCTGAGATCAGCC
ACTTCTTCCCCGATAACGGAGACCGGCACACTGGCCATATCGGTGGTCATCATGCGCCAGCTTTCATCCC
CGATATGCACCACCGGGTAAAGTTCACGGGAGACTTTATCTGACAGCAGACGTGCACTGGCCAGGGGGAT
CACCATCCGTCGCCCGGGCGTGTCAATAATATCACTCTGTACATCCACAAACAGACGATAACGGCTCTCT
CTTTTATAGGTGTAAACCTTAAACTGCATTTCACCAGCCCCTGTTCTCGTCAGCAAAAGAGCCGTTCATT
TCAATAAACCGGGCGACCTCAGCCATCCCTTCCTGATTTTCCGCTTTCCAGCGTTCGGCACGCAGACGAC
GGGCTTCATTCTGCATGGTTGTGCTTACCAGACCGGAGATATTGACATCATATATGCCTTGAGCAACTGA
TAGCTGTCGCTGTCAACTGTCACTGTAATACGCTGCTTCATAGCATACCTCTTTTTGACATACTC
