>Addgene plasmid #20161 | pGADCg | addgene partial sequence | sequence record 62447 | yADH1-F 5'-ATACGGCCTTCCTTCCAGTT-3'
TTGCTGTCTTGCTATCAAGTATAAATAGACCTGCAATTATTAATCTTTTGTTTCCTCGTCATTGTTCTCG
TTCCCTTTCTTCCTTGTTTCTTTTTCTGCACAATATTTCAAGCTATACCAAGCATACAATCAACTCCAAG
CTTTGCAAAGATGGATAAAGCGGAATTAATTCCCGAGCCTCCAAAAAAGAAGAGAAAGGTCGAATTGGGT
ACCGCATCAACAAGTTTGTACAAAAAAGCTGAACGAGAAACGTAAAATGATATAAATATCAATATATTAA
ATTAGATTTTGCATAAAAAACAGACTACATAATACTGTAAAACACAACATATCCAGTCACTATGGCGGCC
GCATTAGGCACCCCAGGCTTTACACTTTATGCTTCCGGCTCGTATAATGTGTGGATTTTGAGTTAGGATC
CGTCGAGATTTTCAGGAGCTAAGGAAGCTAAAATGGAGAAAAAAATCACTGGATATACCACCGTTGATAT
ATCCCAATGGCATCGTAAAGAACATTTTGAGGCATTTCAGTCAGTTGCTCAATGTACCTATAACCAGACC
GTTCAGCTGGATATTACGGCCTTTTTAAAGACCGTAAAGAAAAATAAGCACAAGTTTTATCCGGCCTTTA
TTCACATTCTTGCCCGCCTGATGAATGCTCATCCGGAATTCCGTATGGCAATGAAAGACGGTGAGCTGGT
GATATGGGATAGTGTTCACCCTTGTTACACCGTTTTCCATGAGCAAACTGAAACGTTTTCATCGCTCTGG
AGTGAATACCACGACGATTTCCGGCAGTTTCTACACATATATTCGCAAGATGTGGCGTGTTACGGTGAAA
ACCTGGCCTATTTCCCTAAAGGG
